Addgene plasmid #208903: Vd-ARATR-GFP
Purpose: encodes the arachnotocin receptor (oxytocin/vasopressin-like) from the mite Varroa destructor, tagged with GFP
Depositing lab: Christian Gruber. Depositing organization: Medical University of Vienna. Publication: I8-arachnotocin-an arthropod-derived G protein-biased ligand of the human vasopressin V(2) receptor. Duerrauer L, Muratspahic E, Gattringer J, Keov P, Mendel HC, Pfleger KDG, Muttenthaler M, Gruber CW. Sci Rep. 2019 Dec 17;9(1):19295. doi: 10.1038/s41598-019-55675-w. PubMed 31848378.
Backbone
  Vector backbone: pEGFP-N1
  Backbone manufacturer: Clontech
  Backbone size w/o insert (bp): 4700
  Vector type: Mammalian Expression
Growth in bacteria
  Bacterial resistance: Kanamycin, 50 μg/mL
  Growth temperature: 37°C
  Growth strain: DH5alpha
  Copy number: High Copy
Gene/Insert
  Gene/Insert name: ARATR
  Species: Varroa destructor
  Insert size (bp): 1059
  Tag / fusion protein: EGFP (C terminal on backbone)
  Cloning method: Restriction Enzyme; 5′ cloning site HindIII (unknown if destroyed); 3′ cloning site BamHI (unknown if destroyed)
Terms and licenses: Academic/Nonprofit Terms; Industry Terms: Not Available to Industry
How to cite: Vd-ARATR-GFP was a gift from Christian Gruber (Addgene plasmid # 208903 ; http://n2t.net/addgene:208903 ; RRID:Addgene_208903)
