[The description below was written by a language model from this plasmid's Addgene catalogue record and pLannotate feature annotations shown in this document.]
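Description:
Vd-ARATR-GFP is a mammalian expression plasmid built on the Clontech pEGFP-N1 backbone that encodes the arachnotocin receptor (ARATR), an oxytocin/vasopressin-like receptor from the mite Varroa destructor, fused at its C terminus to EGFP. The receptor coding sequence was inserted between the HindIII and BamHI sites of the multiple cloning site. In the feature table this corresponds to the unannotated interval between the two MCS fragments, which lies directly upstream of the EGFP open reading frame. That gap is somewhat shorter than the 1,059 bp insert size listed in the catalogue, and the sequenced total of 5,564 nt is likewise a little less than backbone plus insert, so the stated sizes should be treated as approximate. Transcription of the fusion is driven by the human cytomegalovirus immediate early enhancer and promoter and terminated by the SV40 polyadenylation signal.

The plasmid is propagated in E. coli through a high-copy ColE1/pUC-type origin and selected with kanamycin. The Tn5 NeoR/KanR gene sits behind tandem bacterial (bla) and SV40 early promoters and is followed by the HSV TK poly(A) signal, so the same marker gives kanamycin resistance in bacteria and G418 resistance in transfected mammalian cells. An f1 origin allows single-stranded DNA production. The short large T antigen, ble and bGH poly(A) fragments are most likely annotation hits on backbone remnants rather than functional elements.

The construct is suited to heterologous expression of the mite receptor in mammalian cells, where the GFP tag allows expression and localisation to be monitored. The associated publication concerns arachnotocin-derived ligands and vasopressin receptor pharmacology.
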