Features (pLannotate 1.2.2; 15 found; start..end, strand, type, name):
     61..364     +  enhancer       CMV enhancer: human cytomegalovirus immediate early enhancer
    365..568     +  promoter       CMV promoter: human cytomegalovirus (CMV) immediate early promoter
    591..634     +  misc_feature   MCS (fragment): multiple cloning site
   1477..1502    +  misc_feature   MCS (fragment): multiple cloning site
   1510..2229    +  CDS            EGFP: the original enhanced GFP (Yang et al., 1996) mammalian codon-optimized
   2246..2329    +  CDS            large T antigen (fragment): large T antigen from SV40 (simian virus 40)
   2352..2473    +  polyA_signal   SV40 poly(A) signal: SV40 polyadenylation signal
   2507..2935    -  rep_origin     f1 ori (sequence partly withheld): f1 bacteriophage origin of replication; arrow indicates direction of (+) strand synthesis
   2962..3066    +  promoter       AmpR promoter: bla
   3068..3425    +  promoter       SV40 promoter: SV40 enhancer and early promoter
   3460..4254    +  CDS            NeoR/KanR: aminoglycoside phosphotransferase from Tn5; aph(3')-II (or nptII); confers resistance to neomycin, kanamycin, and G418 (Geneticin®)
   4275..4427    +  CDS            ble (fragment): BLE_KLEPN - Experimental evidence at protein level: Swiss-Prot protein existence level 1. Binding protein with a strong affinity to the bleomycin family of antibiotics. Binds to CL990; an antimitotic-antibiotic compound. From Klebsiella pneumoniae.
   4486..4533    +  polyA_signal   HSV TK poly(A) signal: herpes simplex virus thymidine kinase polyadenylation signal (Cole and Stacy, 1985)
   4624..4640    -  polyA_signal   bGH poly(A) signal (fragment): bovine growth hormone polyadenylation signal
   4862..5450    +  rep_origin     ori: high-copy-number ColE1/pMB1/pBR322/pUC origin of replication
>Addgene plasmid #208903 | Vd-ARATR-GFP | addgene full sequence | sequence record 413056 | Addgene NGS Result
TAGTTATTAATAGTAATCAATTACGGGGTCATTAGTTCATAGCCCATATATGGAGTTCCGCGTTACATAA
CTTACGGTAAATGGCCCGCCTGGCTGACCGCCCAACGACCCCCGCCCATTGACGTCAATAATGACGTATG
TTCCCATAGTAACGCCAATAGGGACTTTCCATTGACGTCAATGGGTGGAGTATTTACGGTAAACTGCCCA
CTTGGCAGTACATCAAGTGTATCATATGCCAAGTACGCCCCCTATTGACGTCAATGACGGTAAATGGCCC
GCCTGGCATTATGCCCAGTACATGACCTTATGGGACTTTCCTACTTGGCAGTACATCTACGTATTAGTCA
TCGCTATTACCATGGTGATGCGGTTTTGGCAGTACATCAATGGGCGTGGATAGCGGTTTGACTCACGGGG
ATTTCCAAGTCTCCACCCCATTGACGTCAATGGGAGTTTGTTTTGGCACCAAAATCAACGGGACTTTCCA
AAATGTCGTAACAACTCCGCCCCATTGACGCAAATGGGCGGTAGGCGTGTACGGTGGGAGGTCTATATAA
GCAGAGCTGGTTTAGTGAACCGTCAGATCCGCTAGCGCTACCGGACTCAGATCTCGAGCTCAAGCTTCGA
ATTCATGGCCGGCAACATCGTTGTGCTCGTCCTAGTTCTTCAAAGCAAACCGAAATCGGCCCACCTCTCA
CGAATCTACTACTTCCTGCTGCACCTCTCGATTGCTGACATCCTCGTGGGTATATTTAACATCTCGCCTC
AGCTCGTGTGGGATATCTATTTCAGGTTCCCGCTCGGCAATTTCGCTTGTAAGATTGTGAAATTTCTCCA
AGTGTTTGTACTCTATCTGTCTACGTACGTGTTAGCTGGAATGGCTGTCGATCGATACCTCGCCATCAGA
TCTGGCATAAACAGGCCAATTGTTGTTGTCAGAACAATTCTAAGCGTTAGCTGGCTGGTAGCGGCTGTCT
TAGCTTCACCACAACTGTACATATTTTCATTCCAGAAGCTGCCCAATGGGGCACACGACTGCTGGGCGAC
TTTCGAGCCGCCGATAACTAGCTTTCGTTACGTCCTATTCTTCATAACAGCAGTTCTTTTCATTCCTGTG
ACGCTGATGGCTTTGTGCTATACATATCTCTCTTGGATCATCTCAAAACGATCATTGAGTCACACAAAGC
TGAACCCGATACGGATGACAATGGTTATGGTGATTGTCTTCGTACTCTGTTGGACACCCTTCTGCTGTGC
CCAACTCTATCTCGAATCGACCGGCCAGGTTCCCTCCATATTCATCACACTATTTCTGCTTGTGCCTAAT
CTCAATTCATGCGCGAACCCATGGGTGTGTTTGACATTCAGCACTACTCTGCGTCGAAAACTCACCGACG
CGCTGTCATTTTTCGGCTTCTGTGAACATCTATCAGTTTACCGTTCAAAAAATGCCATTACAATATCTAT
CCTTCAGTACCGCGGGCCCGGGATCCACCGGTCGCCACCATGGTGAGCAAGGGCGAGGAGCTGTTCACCG
GGGTGGTGCCCATCCTGGTCGAGCTGGACGGCGACGTAAACGGCCACAAGTTCAGCGTGTCCGGCGAGGG
CGAGGGCGATGCCACCTACGGCAAGCTGACCCTGAAGTTCATCTGCACCACCGGCAAGCTGCCCGTGCCC
TGGCCCACCCTCGTGACCACCCTGACCTACGGCGTGCAGTGCTTCAGCCGCTACCCCGACCACATGAAGC
AGCACGACTTCTTCAAGTCCGCCATGCCCGAAGGCTACGTCCAGGAGCGCACCATCTTCTTCAAGGACGA
CGGCAACTACAAGACCCGCGCCGAGGTGAAGTTCGAGGGCGACACCCTGGTGAACCGCATCGAGCTGAAG
GGCATCGACTTCAAGGAGGACGGCAACATCCTGGGGCACAAGCTGGAGTACAACTACAACAGCCACAACG
TCTATATCATGGCCGACAAGCAGAAGAACGGCATCAAGGTGAACTTCAAGATCCGCCACAACATCGAGGA
CGGCAGCGTGCAGCTCGCCGACCACTACCAGCAGAACACCCCCATCGGCGACGGCCCCGTGCTGCTGCCC
GACAACCACTACCTGAGCACCCAGTCCGCCCTGAGCAAAGACCCCAACGAGAAGCGCGATCACATGGTCC
TGCTGGAGTTCGTGACCGCCGCCGGGATCACTCTCGGCATGGACGAGCTGTACAAGTAAAGCGGCCGCGA
CTCTAGATCATAATCAGCCATACCACATTTGTAGAGGTTTTACTTGCTTTAAAAAACCTCCCACACCTCC
CCCTGAACCTGAAACATAAAATGAATGCAATTGTTGTTGTTAACTTGTTTATTGCAGCTTATAATGGTTA
CAAATAAAGCAATAGCATCACAAATTTCACAAATAAAGCATTTTTTTCACTGCATTCTAGTTGTGGTTTG
TCCAAACTCATCAATGTATCTTAAGGCGTAAATTGTAAGCGTTAATATTTTGTTAAAATTCGCGTTAAAT
TTTTGTTAAATCAGCTCATTTTTTAACCAATAGGCCGAAATCGGCAAAATCCCTTATAAATCAAAAGAAT
AGACCGAGATAGGGT
[37 nt withheld, positions 2606-2642]
AAAGAACGTGGACTCCAACGTCAAAGG
[49 nt withheld, positions 2670-2718]
T
[91 nt withheld, positions 2720-2810]
G
[124 nt withheld, positions 2812-2935]
CAGGTGGCACTTTTCGGGGAAATGTGCGCGGAACCCCTATTTGTTTATTTTTCTAAATACATTCAAATAT
GTATCCGCTCATGAGACAATAACCCTGATAAATGCTTCAATAATATTGAAAAAGGAAGAGTCCTGAGGCG
GAAAGAACCAGCTGTGGAATGTGTGTCAGTTAGGGTGTGGAAAGTCCCCAGGCTCCCCAGCAGGCAGAAG
TATGCAAAGCATGCATCTCAATTAGTCAGCAACCAGGTGTGGAAAGTCCCCAGGCTCCCCAGCAGGCAGA
AGTATGCAAAGCATGCATCTCAATTAGTCAGCAACCATAGTCCCGCCCCTAACTCCGCCCATCCCGCCCC
TAACTCCGCCCAGTTCCGCCCATTCTCCGCCCCATGGCTGACTAATTTTTTTTATTTATGCAGAGGCCGA
GGCCGCCTCGGCCTCTGAGCTATTCCAGAAGTAGTGAGGAGGCTTTTTTGGAGGCCTAGGCTTTTGCAAA
GATCGATCAAGAGACAGGATGAGGATCGTTTCGCATGATTGAACAAGATGGATTGCACGCAGGTTCTCCG
GCCGCTTGGGTGGAGAGGCTATTCGGCTATGACTGGGCACAACAGACAATCGGCTGCTCTGATGCCGCCG
TGTTCCGGCTGTCAGCGCAGGGGCGCCCGGTTCTTTTTGTCAAGACCGACCTGTCCGGTGCCCTGAATGA
ACTGCAAGACGAGGCAGCGCGGCTATCGTGGCTGGCCACGACGGGCGTTCCTTGCGCAGCTGTGCTCGAC
GTTGTCACTGAAGCGGGAAGGGACTGGCTGCTATTGGGCGAAGTGCCGGGGCAGGATCTCCTGTCATCTC
ACCTTGCTCCTGCCGAGAAAGTATCCATCATGGCTGATGCAATGCGGCGGCTGCATACGCTTGATCCGGC
TACCTGCCCATTCGACCACCAAGCGAAACATCGCATCGAGCGAGCACGTACTCGGATGGAAGCCGGTCTT
GTCGATCAGGATGATCTGGACGAAGAGCATCAGGGGCTCGCGCCAGCCGAACTGTTCGCCAGGCTCAAGG
CGAGCATGCCCGACGGCGAGGATCTCGTCGTGACCCATGGCGATGCCTGCTTGCCGAATATCATGGTGGA
AAATGGCCGCTTTTCTGGATTCATCGACTGTGGCCGGCTGGGTGTGGCGGACCGCTATCAGGACATAGCG
TTGGCTACCCGTGATATTGCTGAAGAGCTTGGCGGCGAATGGGCTGACCGCTTCCTCGTGCTTTACGGTA
TCGCCGCTCCCGATTCGCAGCGCATCGCCTTCTATCGCCTTCTTGACGAGTTCTTCTGAGCGGGACTCTG
GGGTTCGAAATGACCGACCAAGCGACGCCCAACCTGCCATCACGAGATTTCGATTCCACCGCCGCCTTCT
ATGAAAGGTTGGGCTTCGGAATCGTTTTCCGGGACGCCGGCTGGATGATCCTCCAGCGCGGGGATCTCAT
GCTGGAGTTCTTCGCCCACCCTAGGGGGAGGCTAACTGAAACACGGAAGGAGACAATACCGGAAGGAACC
CGCGCTATGACGGCAATAAAAAGACAGAATAAAACGCACGGTGTTGGGTCGTTTGTTCATAAACGCGGGG
TTCGGTCCCAGGGCTGGCACTCTGTCGATACCCCACCGAGACCCCATTGGGGCCAATACGCCCGCGTTTC
TTCCTTTTCCCCACCCCACCCCCCAAGTTCGGGTGAAGGCCCAGGGCTCGCAGCCAACGTCGGGGCGGCA
GGCCCTGCCATAGCCTCAGGTTACTCATATATACTTTAGATTGATTTAAAACTTCATTTTTAATTTAAAA
GGATCTAGGTGAAGATCCTTTTTGATAATCTCATGACCAAAATCCCTTAACGTGAGTTTTCGTTCCACTG
AGCGTCAGACCCCGTAGAAAAGATCAAAGGATCTTCTTGAGATCCTTTTTTTCTGCGCGTAATCTGCTGC
TTGCAAACAAAAAAACCACCGCTACCAGCGGTGGTTTGTTTGCCGGATCAAGAGCTACCAACTCTTTTTC
CGAAGGTAACTGGCTTCAGCAGAGCGCAGATACCAAATACTGTTCTTCTAGTGTAGCCGTAGTTAGGCCA
CCACTTCAAGAACTCTGTAGCACCGCCTACATACCTCGCTCTGCTAATCCTGTTACCAGTGGCTGCTGCC
AGTGGCGATAAGTCGTGTCTTACCGGGTTGGACTCAAGACGATAGTTACCGGATAAGGCGCAGCGGTCGG
GCTGAACGGGGGGTTCGTGCACACAGCCCAGCTTGGAGCGAACGACCTACACCGAACTGAGATACCTACA
GCGTGAGCTATGAGAAAGCGCCACGCTTCCCGAAGGGAGAAAGGCGGACAGGTATCCGGTAAGCGGCAGG
GTCGGAACAGGAGAGCGCACGAGGGAGCTTCCAGGGGGAAACGCCTGGTATCTTTATAGTCCTGTCGGGT
TTCGCCACCTCTGACTTGAGCGTCGATTTTTGTGATGCTCGTCAGGGGGGCGGAGCCTATGGAAAAACGC
CAGCAACGCGGCCTTTTTACGGTTCCTGGCCTTTTGCTGGCCTTTTGCTCACATGTTCTTTCCTGCGTTA
TCCCCTGATTCTGTGGATAACCGTATTACCGCCATGCAT
